>Addgene plasmid #43974 | pCoofy1 | addgene full sequence | sequence record 464537 | Addgene Long Read Sequencing Result
TGGCGAATGGG
[124 nt withheld, positions 12-135]
C
[91 nt withheld, positions 137-227]
A
[49 nt withheld, positions 229-277]
CCTTTGACGTTGGAGTCCACGTTCTTT
[37 nt withheld, positions 305-341]
ACCCTATCTCGGTCTATTCTTTTGATTTATAAGGGATTTTGCCGATTTCGGCCTATTGGTTAAAAAATGA
GCTGATTTAACAAAAATTTAACGCGAATTTTAACAAAATATTAACGCTTACAATTTAGGTGGCACTTTTC
GGGGAAATGTGCGCGGAACCCCTATTTGTTTATTTTTCTAAATACATTCAAATATGTATCCGCTCATGAA
TTAATTCTTAGAAAAACTCATCGAGCATCAAATGAAACTGCAATTTATTCATATCAGGATTATCAATACC
ATATTTTTGAAAAAGCCGTTTCTGTAATGAAGGAGAAAACTCACCGAGGCAGTTCCATAGGATGGCAAGA
TCCTGGTATCGGTCTGCGATTCCGACTCGTCCAACATCAATACAACCTATTAATTTCCCCTCGTCAAAAA
TAAGGTTATCAAGTGAGAAATCACCATGAGTGACGACTGAATCCGGTGAGAATGGCAAAAGTTTATGCAT
TTCTTTCCAGACTTGTTCAACAGGCCAGCCATTACGCTCGTCATCAAAATCACTCGCATCAACCAAACCG
TTATTCATTCGTGATTGCGCCTGAGCGAGACGAAATACGCGATCGCTGTTAAAAGGACAATTACAAACAG
GAATCGAATGCAACCGGCGCAGGAACACTGCCAGCGCATCAACAATATTTTCACCTGAATCAGGATATTC
TTCTAATACCTGGAATGCTGTTTTCCCGGGGATCGCAGTGGTGAGTAACCATGCATCATCAGGAGTACGG
ATAAAATGCTTGATGGTCGGAAGAGGCATAAATTCCGTCAGCCAGTTTAGTCTGACCATCTCATCTGTAA
CATCATTGGCAACGCTACCTTTGCCATGTTTCAGAAACAACTCTGGCGCATCGGGCTTCCCATACAATCG
ATAGATTGTCGCACCTGATTGCCCGACATTATCGCGAGCCCATTTATACCCATATAAATCAGCATCCATG
TTGGAATTTAATCGCGGCCTAGAGCAAGACGTTTCCCGTTGAATATGGCTCATAACACCCCTTGTATTAC
TGTTTATGTAAGCAGACAGTTTTATTGTTCATGACCAAAATCCCTTAACGTGAGTTTTCGTTCCACTGAG
CGTCAGACCCCGTAGAAAAGATCAAAGGATCTTCTTGAGATCCTTTTTTTCTGCGCGTAATCTGCTGCTT
GCAAACAAAAAAACCACCGCTACCAGCGGTGGTTTGTTTGCCGGATCAAGAGCTACCAACTCTTTTTCCG
AAGGTAACTGGCTTCAGCAGAGCGCAGATACCAAATACTGTCCTTCTAGTGTAGCCGTAGTTAGGCCACC
ACTTCAAGAACTCTGTAGCACCGCCTACATACCTCGCTCTGCTAATCCTGTTACCAGTGGCTGCTGCCAG
TGGCGATAAGTCGTGTCTTACCGGGTTGGACTCAAGACGATAGTTACCGGATAAGGCGCAGCGGTCGGGC
TGAACGGGGGGTTCGTGCACACAGCCCAGCTTGGAGCGAACGACCTACACCGAACTGAGATACCTACAGC
GTGAGCTATGAGAAAGCGCCACGCTTCCCGAAGGGAGAAAGGCGGACAGGTATCCGGTAAGCGGCAGGGT
CGGAACAGGAGAGCGCACGAGGGAGCTTCCAGGGGGAAACGCCTGGTATCTTTATAGTCCTGTCGGGTTT
CGCCACCTCTGACTTGAGCGTCGATTTTTGTGATGCTCGTCAGGGGGGCGGAGCCTATGGAAAAACGCCA
GCAACGCGGCCTTTTTACGGTTCCTGGCCTTTTGCTGGCCTTTTGCTCACATGTTCTTTCCTGCGTTATC
CCCTGATTCTGTGGATAACCGTATTACCGCCTTTGAGTGAGCTGATACCGCTCGCCGCAGCCGAACGACC
GAGCGCAGCGAGTCAGTGAGCGAGGAAGCGGAAGAGCGCCTGATGCGGTATTTTCTCCTTACGCATCTGT
GCGGTATTTCACACCGCAATGGTGCACTCTCAGTACAATCTGCTCTGATGCCGCATAGTTAAGCCAGTAT
ACACTCCGCTATCGCTACGTGACTGGGTCATGGCTGCGCCCCGACACCCGCCAACACCCGCTGACGCGCC
CTGACGGGCTTGTCTGCTCCCGGCATCCGCTTACAGACAAGCTGTGACCGTCTCCGGGAGCTGCATGTGT
CAGAGGTTTTCACCGTCATCACCGAAACGCGCGAGGCAGCTGCGGTAAAGCTCATCAGCGTGGTCGTGAA
GCGATTCACAGATGTCTGCCTGTTCATCCGCGTCCAGCTCGTTGAGTTTCTCCAGAAGCGTTAATGTCTG
GCTTCTGATAAAGCGGGCCATGTTAAGGGCGGTTTTTTCCTGTTTGGTCACTGATGCCTCCGTGTAAGGG
GGATTTCTGTTCATGGGGGTAATGATACCGATGAAACGAGAGAGGATGCTCACGATACGGGTTACTGATG
ATGAACATGCCCGGTTACTGGAACGTTGTGAGGGTAAACAACTGGCGGTATGGATGCGGCGGGACCAGAG
AAAAATCACTCAGGGTCAATGCCAGCGCTTCGTTAATACAGATGTAGGTGTTCCACAGGGTAGCCAGCAG
CATCCTGCGATGCAGATCCGGAACATAATGGTGCAGGGCGCTGACTTCCGCGTTTCCAGACTTTACGAAA
CACGGAAACCGAAGACCATTCATGTTGTTGCTCAGGTCGCAGACGTTTTGCAGCAGCAGTCGCTTCACGT
TCGCTCGCGTATCGGTGATTCATTCTGCTAACCAGTAAGGCAACCCCGCCAGCCTAGCCGGGTCCTCAAC
GACAGGAGCACGATCATGCGCACCCGTGGGGCCGCCATGCCGGCGATAATGGCCTGCTTCTCGCCGAAAC
GTTTGGTGGCGGGACCAGTGACGAAGGCTTGAGCGAGGGCGTGCAAGATTCCGAATACCGCAAGCGACAG
GCCGATCATCGTCGCGCTCCAGCGAAAGCGGTCCTCGCCGAAAATGACCCAGAGCGCTGCCGGCACCTGT
CCTACGAGTTGCATGATAAAGAAGACAGTCATAAGTGCGGCGACGATAGTCATGCCCCGCGCCCACCGGA
AGGAGCTGACTGGGTTGAAGGCTCTCAAGGGCATCGGTCGAGATCCCGGTGCCTAATGAGTGAGCTAACT
TACATTAATTGCGTTGCGCTCACTGCCCGCTTTCCAGTCGGGAAACCTGTCGTGCCAGCTGCATTAATGA
ATCGGCCAACGCGCGGGGAGAGGCGGTTTGCGTATTGGGCGCCAGGGTGGTTTTTCTTTTCACCAGTGAG
ACGGGCAACAGCTGATTGCCCTTCACCGCCTGGCCCTGAGAGAGTTGCAGCAAGCGGTCCACGCTGGTTT
GCCCCAGCAGGCGAAAATCCTGTTTGATGGTGGTTAACGGCGGGATATAACATGAGCTGTCTTCGGTATC
GTCGTATCCCACTACCGAGATATCCGCACCAACGCGCAGCCCGGACTCGGTAATGGCGCGCATTGCGCCC
AGCGCCATCTGATCGTTGGCAACCAGCATCGCAGTGGGAACGATGCCCTCATTCAGCATTTGCATGGTTT
GTTGAAAACCGGACATGGCACTCCAGTCGCCTTCCCGTTCCGCTATCGGCTGAATTTGATTGCGAGTGAG
ATATTTATGCCAGCCAGCCAGACGCAGACGCGCCGAGACAGAACTTAATGGGCCCGCTAACAGCGCGATT
TGCTGGTGACCCAATGCGACCAGATGCTCCACGCCCAGTCGCGTACCGTCTTCATGGGAGAAAATAATAC
TGTTGATGGGTGTCTGGTCAGAGACATCAAGAAATAACGCCGGAACATTAGTGCAGGCAGCTTCCACAGC
AATGGCATCCTGGTCATCCAGCGGATAGTTAATGATCAGCCCACTGACGCGTTGCGCGAGAAGATTGTGC
ACCGCCGCTTTACAGGCTTCGACGCCGCTTCGTTCTACCATCGACACCACCACGCTGGCACCCAGTTGAT
CGGCGCGAGATTTAATCGCCGCGACAATTTGCGACGGCGCGTGCAGGGCCAGACTGGAGGTGGCAACGCC
AATCAGCAACGACTGTTTGCCCGCCAGTTGTTGTGCCACGCGGTTGGGAATGTAATTCAGCTCCGCCATC
GCCGCTTCCACTTTTTCCCGCGTTTTCGCAGAAACGTGGCTGGCCTGGTTCACCACGCGGGAAACGGTCT
GATAAGAGACACCGGCATACTCTGCGACATCGTATAACGTTACTGGTTTCACATTCACCACCCTGAATTG
ACTCTCTTCCGGGCGCTATCATGCCATACCGCGAAAGGTTTTGCGCCATTCGATGGTGTCCGGGATCTCG
ACGCTCTCCCTTATGCGACTCCTGCATTAGGAAGCAGCCCAGTAGTAGGTTGAGGCCGTTGAGCACCGCC
GCCGCAAGGAATGGTGCATGCAAGGAGATGGCGCCCAACAGTCCCCCGGCCACGGGGCCTGCCACCATAC
CCACGCCGAAACAAGCGCTCATGAGCCCGAAGTGGCGAGCCCGATCTTCCCCATCGGTGATGTCGGCGAT
ATAGGCGCCAGCAACCGCACCTGTGGCGCCGGTGATGCCGGCCACGATGCGTCCGGCGTAGAGGATCGAG
ATCTCGATCCCGCGAAATTAATACGACTCACTATAGGGGAATTGTGAGCGGATAACAATTCCCCTCTAGA
AATAATTTTGTTTAACTTTAAGAAGGAGATATACCATGAAACATCACCATCACCATCACTCCGCGGGTCT
GGAAGTTCTGTTCCAGGGGCCCATGGACTAATGAGGTACCGGATCCGAATTCGAGCTCCGTCGACAAGCT
TGATATCGAATTCCTGCAGCCCAAACTGCAGTTGACAACATAAAAACTTTGTGTTATACTTGTAACGTAA
GGAGGTAATGATTCAGTTTAAGGTTTACACCTATAAAAGAGAGAGCCGTTATCGTCTGTTTGTGGATGTA
CAGAGTGATATTATTGACACGCCCGGGCGACGGATGGTGATCCCCCTGGCCAGTGCACGTCTGCTGTCAG
ATAAAGTCTCCCGTGAACTTTACCCGGTGGTGCATATCGGGGATGAAAGCTGGCGCATGATGACCACCGA
TATGGCCAGTGTGCCGGTCTCCGTTATCGGGGAAGAAGTGGCTGATCTCAGCCACCGCGAAAATGACATC
AAAAACGCCATTAACCTGATGTTCTGGGGAATATAAGCTTGCGGCCGCACTCGAGCACCACCACCACCAC
CACTGAGATCCGGCTGCTAACAAAGCCCGAAAGGAAGCTGAGTTGGCTGCTGCCACCGCTGAGCAATAAC
TAGCATAACCCCTTGGGGCCTCTAAACGGGTCTTGAGGGGTTTTTTGCTGAAAGGAGGAACTATATCCGG
AT
Features (pLannotate 1.2.2; 21 found; start..end, strand, type, name):
     12..440     +  rep_origin     f1 ori (sequence partly withheld): f1 bacteriophage origin of replication; arrow indicates direction of (+) strand synthesis
    493..550     +  promoter       AmpR promoter (fragment): bla
    559..1374    -  CDS            KanR: aminoglycoside phosphotransferase; aph(3')-Ia; confers resistance to kanamycin in bacteria or G418 (Geneticin®) in eukaryotes
   1496..2084    +  rep_origin     ori: high-copy-number ColE1/pMB1/pBR322/pUC origin of replication
   2270..2409    -  misc_feature   bom: basis of mobility region from pBR322
   2511..2702    -  CDS            rop: Rop protein, which maintains plasmids at low copy number; rop
   2719..3099    +  CDS            YPB1_ECOLX: Protein predicted: Swiss-Prot protein existence level 4. From Escherichia coli.
   3171..3462    -  CDS            TcR (fragment): tetracycline efflux protein; tet; confers resistance to tetracycline
   3477..3498    -  protein_bind   CAP binding site: CAP binding activates transcription in the presence of cAMP. E. coli catabolite activator protein
   3511..4593    -  CDS            lacI: lac repressor; lacI; The lac repressor binds to the lac operator to inhibit transcription in E. coli. This inhibition can be relieved by adding lactose or isopropyl-β-D-thiogalactopyranoside (IPTG).
   4594..4671    -  promoter       lacI promoter: lacI
   4679..4958    -  CDS            TcR (fragment): tetracycline efflux protein; tet; confers resistance to tetracycline
   4980..4998    +  promoter       T7 promoter: promoter for bacteriophage T7 RNA polymerase
   4999..5023    +  protein_bind   lac operator: The lac repressor binds to the lac operator to inhibit transcription in E. coli. This inhibition can be relieved by adding lactose or isopropyl-β-D-thiogalactopyranoside (IPTG). lac repressor encoded by lacI
   5038..5060    +  RBS            RBS: efficient ribosome binding site from bacteriophage T7 gene 10 (Olins and Rangwala, 1989)
   5073..5090    +  CDS            7xHis (fragment): 6xHis affinity tag
   5162..5193    -  misc_feature   MCS (fragment): pBluescript multiple cloning site
   5255..5557    +  CDS            ccdB: CcdB, a bacterial toxin that poisons DNA gyrase; ccdB; Plasmids containing the ccdB gene cannot be propagated in standard E. coli strains.
   5577..5594    +  CDS            9xHis (fragment): 9xHis affinity tag
   5604..5653    +  CDS            SET1 (fragment): solubility-enhancement tag derived from T7 phage gene 10B
   5661..5708    +  terminator     T7 terminator: transcription terminator for bacteriophage T7 RNA polymerase
