>Addgene plasmid #43974 | pCoofy1 | analyzer sequence | sequence record 59475
TGGCGAATGGG
[124 nt withheld, positions 12-135]
C
[91 nt withheld, positions 137-227]
A
[49 nt withheld, positions 229-277]
CCTTTGACGTTGGAGTCCACGTTCTTT
[37 nt withheld, positions 305-341]
ACCCTATCTCGGTCTATTCTTTTGATTTATAAGGGATTTTGCCGATTTCGGCCTATTGGTTAAAAAATGA
GCTGATTTAACAAAAATTTAACGCGAATTTTAACAAAATATTAACGTTTACAATTTCAGGTGGCACTTTT
CGGGGAAATGTGCGCGGAACCCCTATTTGTTTATTTTTCTAAATACATTCAAATATGTATCCGCTCATGA
ATTAATTCTTAGAAAAACTCATCGAGCATCAAATGAAACTGCAATTTATTCATATCAGGATTATCAATAC
CATATTTTTGAAAAAGCCGTTTCTGTAATGAAGGAGAAAACTCACCGAGGCAGTTCCATAGGATGGCAAG
ATCCTGGTATCGGTCTGCGATTCCGACTCGTCCAACATCAATACAACCTATTAATTTCCCCTCGTCAAAA
ATAAGGTTATCAAGTGAGAAATCACCATGAGTGACGACTGAATCCGGTGAGAATGGCAAAAGTTTATGCA
TTTCTTTCCAGACTTGTTCAACAGGCCAGCCATTACGCTCGTCATCAAAATCACTCGCATCAACCAAACC
GTTATTCATTCGTGATTGCGCCTGAGCGAGACGAAATACGCGATCGCTGTTAAAAGGACAATTACAAACA
GGAATCGAATGCAACCGGCGCAGGAACACTGCCAGCGCATCAACAATATTTTCACCTGAATCAGGATATT
CTTCTAATACCTGGAATGCTGTTTTCCCGGGGATCGCAGTGGTGAGTAACCATGCATCATCAGGAGTACG
GATAAAATGCTTGATGGTCGGAAGAGGCATAAATTCCGTCAGCCAGTTTAGTCTGACCATCTCATCTGTA
ACATCATTGGCAACGCTACCTTTGCCATGTTTCAGAAACAACTCTGGCGCATCGGGCTTCCCATACAATC
GATAGATTGTCGCACCTGATTGCCCGACATTATCGCGAGCCCATTTATACCCATATAAATCAGCATCCAT
GTTGGAATTTAATCGCGGCCTAGAGCAAGACGTTTCCCGTTGAATATGGCTCATAACACCCCTTGTATTA
CTGTTTATGTAAGCAGACAGTTTTATTGTTCATGACCAAAATCCCTTAACGTGAGTTTTCGTTCCACTGA
GCGTCAGACCCCGTAGAAAAGATCAAAGGATCTTCTTGAGATCCTTTTTTTCTGCGCGTAATCTGCTGCT
TGCAAACAAAAAAACCACCGCTACCAGCGGTGGTTTGTTTGCCGGATCAAGAGCTACCAACTCTTTTTCC
GAAGGTAACTGGCTTCAGCAGAGCGCAGATACCAAATACTGTCCTTCTAGTGTAGCCGTAGTTAGGCCAC
CACTTCAAGAACTCTGTAGCACCGCCTACATACCTCGCTCTGCTAATCCTGTTACCAGTGGCTGCTGCCA
GTGGCGATAAGTCGTGTCTTACCGGGTTGGACTCAAGACGATAGTTACCGGATAAGGCGCAGCGGTCGGG
CTGAACGGGGGGTTCGTGCACACAGCCCAGCTTGGAGCGAACGACCTACACCGAACTGAGATACCTACAG
CGTGAGCTATGAGAAAGCGCCACGCTTCCCGAAGGGAGAAAGGCGGACAGGTATCCGGTAAGCGGCAGGG
TCGGAACAGGAGAGCGCACGAGGGAGCTTCCAGGGGGAAACGCCTGGTATCTTTATAGTCCTGTCGGGTT
TCGCCACCTCTGACTTGAGCGTCGATTTTTGTGATGCTCGTCAGGGGGGCGGAGCCTATGGAAAAACGCC
AGCAACGCGGCCTTTTTACGGTTCCTGGCCTTTTGCTGGCCTTTTGCTCACATGTTCTTTCCTGCGTTAT
CCCCTGATTCTGTGGATAACCGTATTACCGCCTTTGAGTGAGCTGATACCGCTCGCCGCAGCCGAACGAC
CGAGCGCAGCGAGTCAGTGAGCGAGGAAGCGGAAGAGCGCCTGATGCGGTATTTTCTCCTTACGCATCTG
TGCGGTATTTCACACCGCATATATGGTGCACTCTCAGTACAATCTGCTCTGATGCCGCATAGTTAAGCCA
GTATACACTCCGCTATCGCTACGTGACTGGGTCATGGCTGCGCCCCGACACCCGCCAACACCCGCTGACG
CGCCCTGACGGGCTTGTCTGCTCCCGGCATCCGCTTACAGACAAGCTGTGACCGTCTCCGGGAGCTGCAT
GTGTCAGAGGTTTTCACCGTCATCACCGAAACGCGCGAGGCAGCTGCGGTAAAGCTCATCAGCGTGGTCG
TGAAGCGATTCACAGATGTCTGCCTGTTCATCCGCGTCCAGCTCGTTGAGTTTCTCCAGAAGCGTTAATG
TCTGGCTTCTGATAAAGCGGGCCATGTTAAGGGCGGTTTTTTCCTGTTTGGTCACTGATGCCTCCGTGTA
AGGGGGATTTCTGTTCATGGGGGTAATGATACCGATGAAACGAGAGAGGATGCTCACGATACGGGTTACT
GATGATGAACATGCCCGGTTACTGGAACGTTGTGAGGGTAAACAACTGGCGGTATGGATGCGGCGGGACC
AGAGAAAAATCACTCAGGGTCAATGCCAGCGCTTCGTTAATACAGATGTAGGTGTTCCACAGGGTAGCCA
GCAGCATCCTGCGATGCAGATCCGGAACATAATGGTGCAGGGCGCTGACTTCCGCGTTTCCAGACTTTAC
GAAACACGGAAACCGAAGACCATTCATGTTGTTGCTCAGGTCGCAGACGTTTTGCAGCAGCAGTCGCTTC
ACGTTCGCTCGCGTATCGGTGATTCATTCTGCTAACCAGTAAGGCAACCCCGCCAGCCTAGCCGGGTCCT
CAACGACAGGAGCACGATCATGCGCACCCGTGGGGCCGCCATGCCGGCGATAATGGCCTGCTTCTCGCCG
AAACGTTTGGTGGCGGGACCAGTGACGAAGGCTTGAGCGAGGGCGTGCAAGATTCCGAATACCGCAAGCG
ACAGGCCGATCATCGTCGCGCTCCAGCGAAAGCGGTCCTCGCCGAAAATGACCCAGAGCGCTGCCGGCAC
CTGTCCTACGAGTTGCATGATAAAGAAGACAGTCATAAGTGCGGCGACGATAGTCATGCCCCGCGCCCAC
CGGAAGGAGCTGACTGGGTTGAAGGCTCTCAAGGGCATCGGTCGAGATCCCGGTGCCTAATGAGTGAGCT
AACTTACATTAATTGCGTTGCGCTCACTGCCCGCTTTCCAGTCGGGAAACCTGTCGTGCCAGCTGCATTA
ATGAATCGGCCAACGCGCGGGGAGAGGCGGTTTGCGTATTGGGCGCCAGGGTGGTTTTTCTTTTCACCAG
TGAGACGGGCAACAGCTGATTGCCCTTCACCGCCTGGCCCTGAGAGAGTTGCAGCAAGCGGTCCACGCTG
GTTTGCCCCAGCAGGCGAAAATCCTGTTTGATGGTGGTTAACGGCGGGATATAACATGAGCTGTCTTCGG
TATCGTCGTATCCCACTACCGAGATATCCGCACCAACGCGCAGCCCGGACTCGGTAATGGCGCGCATTGC
GCCCAGCGCCATCTGATCGTTGGCAACCAGCATCGCAGTGGGAACGATGCCCTCATTCAGCATTTGCATG
GTTTGTTGAAAACCGGACATGGCACTCCAGTCGCCTTCCCGTTCCGCTATCGGCTGAATTTGATTGCGAG
TGAGATATTTATGCCAGCCAGCCAGACGCAGACGCGCCGAGACAGAACTTAATGGGCCCGCTAACAGCGC
GATTTGCTGGTGACCCAATGCGACCAGATGCTCCACGCCCAGTCGCGTACCGTCTTCATGGGAGAAAATA
ATACTGTTGATGGGTGTCTGGTCAGAGACATCAAGAAATAACGCCGGAACATTAGTGCAGGCAGCTTCCA
CAGCAATGGCATCCTGGTCATCCAGCGGATAGTTAATGATCAGCCCACTGACGCGTTGCGCGAGAAGATT
GTGCACCGCCGCTTTACAGGCTTCGACGCCGCTTCGTTCTACCATCGACACCACCACGCTGGCACCCAGT
TGATCGGCGCGAGATTTAATCGCCGCGACAATTTGCGACGGCGCGTGCAGGGCCAGACTGGAGGTGGCAA
CGCCAATCAGCAACGACTGTTTGCCCGCCAGTTGTTGTGCCACGCGGTTGGGAATGTAATTCAGCTCCGC
CATCGCCGCTTCCACTTTTTCCCGCGTTTTCGCAGAAACGTGGCTGGCCTGGTTCACCACGCGGGAAACG
GTCTGATAAGAGACACCGGCATACTCTGCGACATCGTATAACGTTACTGGTTTCACATTCACCACCCTGA
ATTGACTCTCTTCCGGGCGCTATCATGCCATACCGCGAAAGGTTTTGCGCCATTCGATGGTGTCCGGGAT
CTCGACGCTCTCCCTTATGCGACTCCTGCATTAGGAAGCAGCCCAGTAGTAGGTTGAGGCCGTTGAGCAC
CGCCGCCGCAAGGAATGGTGCATGCAAGGAGATGGCGCCCAACAGTCCCCCGGCCACGGGGCCTGCCACC
ATACCCACGCCGAAACAAGCGCTCATGAGCCCGAAGTGGCGAGCCCGATCTTCCCCATCGGTGATGTCGG
CGATATAGGCGCCAGCAACCGCACCTGTGGCGCCGGTGATGCCGGCCACGATGCGTCCGGCGTAGAGGAT
CGAGATCTCGATCCCGCGAAATTAATACGACTCACTATAGGGGAATTGTGAGCGGATAACAATTCCCCTC
TAGAAATAATTTTGTTTAACTTTAAGAAGGAGATATACCATGAAACATCACCATCACCATCACTCCGCGG
GTCTGGAAGTTCTGTTCCAGGGGCCCATGGACTAATGAGGTACCGGATCCGAATTCGAGCTCCGTCGACA
AGCTTGATATCGAATTCCTGCAGCCCAAACTGCAGTTGACAACATAAAAACTTTGTGTTATACTTGTAAC
GTAAGGAGGTAATGATTCAGTTTAAGGTTTACACCTATAAAAGAGAGAGCCGTTATCGTCTGTTTGTGGA
TGTACAGAGTGATATTATTGACACGCCCGGGCGACGGATGGTGATCCCCCTGGCCAGTGCACGTCTGCTG
TCAGATAAAGTCTCCCGTGAACTTTACCCGGTGGTGCATATCGGGGATGAAAGCTGGCGCATGATGACCA
CCGATATGGCCAGTGTGCCGGTCTCCGTTATCGGGGAAGAAGTGGCTGATCTCAGCCACCGCGAAAATGA
CATCAAAAACGCCATTAACCTGATGTTCTGGGGAATATAAGCTTGCGGCCGCACTCGAGCACCACCACCA
CCACCACTGAGATCCGGCTGCTAACAAAGCCCGAAAGGAAGCTGAGTTGGCTGCTGCCACCGCTGAGCAA
TAACTAGCATAACCCCTTGGGGCCTCTAAACGGGTCTTGAGGGGTTTTTTGCTGAAAGGAGGAACTATAT
CCGGAT
Features (pLannotate 1.2.2; 21 found; start..end, strand, type, name):
     12..467     +  rep_origin     f1 ori (sequence partly withheld): f1 bacteriophage origin of replication; arrow indicates direction of (+) strand synthesis
    494..551     +  promoter       AmpR promoter (fragment): bla
    560..1375    -  CDS            KanR: aminoglycoside phosphotransferase; aph(3')-Ia; confers resistance to kanamycin in bacteria or G418 (Geneticin®) in eukaryotes
   1497..2085    +  rep_origin     ori: high-copy-number ColE1/pMB1/pBR322/pUC origin of replication
   2271..2413    -  misc_feature   bom: basis of mobility region from pBR322
   2515..2706    -  CDS            rop: Rop protein, which maintains plasmids at low copy number; rop
   2723..3103    +  CDS            YPB1_ECOLX: Protein predicted: Swiss-Prot protein existence level 4. From Escherichia coli.
   3175..3466    -  CDS            TcR (fragment): tetracycline efflux protein; tet; confers resistance to tetracycline
   3481..3502    -  protein_bind   CAP binding site: CAP binding activates transcription in the presence of cAMP. E. coli catabolite activator protein
   3515..4597    -  CDS            lacI: lac repressor; lacI; The lac repressor binds to the lac operator to inhibit transcription in E. coli. This inhibition can be relieved by adding lactose or isopropyl-β-D-thiogalactopyranoside (IPTG).
   4598..4675    -  promoter       lacI promoter: lacI
   4683..4962    -  CDS            TcR (fragment): tetracycline efflux protein; tet; confers resistance to tetracycline
   4984..5002    +  promoter       T7 promoter: promoter for bacteriophage T7 RNA polymerase
   5003..5027    +  protein_bind   lac operator: The lac repressor binds to the lac operator to inhibit transcription in E. coli. This inhibition can be relieved by adding lactose or isopropyl-β-D-thiogalactopyranoside (IPTG). lac repressor encoded by lacI
   5042..5064    +  RBS            RBS: efficient ribosome binding site from bacteriophage T7 gene 10 (Olins and Rangwala, 1989)
   5077..5094    +  CDS            7xHis (fragment): 6xHis affinity tag
   5166..5197    -  misc_feature   MCS (fragment): pBluescript multiple cloning site
   5259..5561    +  CDS            ccdB: CcdB, a bacterial toxin that poisons DNA gyrase; ccdB; Plasmids containing the ccdB gene cannot be propagated in standard E. coli strains.
   5581..5598    +  CDS            9xHis (fragment): 9xHis affinity tag
   5608..5657    +  CDS            SET1 (fragment): solubility-enhancement tag derived from T7 phage gene 10B
   5665..5712    +  terminator     T7 terminator: transcription terminator for bacteriophage T7 RNA polymerase
