[The description below was written by a language model from this plasmid's Addgene catalogue record and pLannotate feature annotations shown in this document.]
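Description:
pCoofy1 is an empty bacterial expression backbone derived from the pET/pETM14 vector family, designed as a recipient for ligation-independent, parallel cloning of protein-coding inserts. It is about 5.7 kb and carries a kanamycin resistance gene (aph(3')-Ia) for selection, a ColE1/pBR322-type origin together with the rop gene and bom region, consistent with its listing as a low-copy plasmid, and an f1 origin. Short tetracycline-resistance fragments flanking the lacI region are remnants of the pBR322 ancestry and are not functional markers.

The expression cassette follows the usual pET layout: a T7 promoter with an adjacent lac operator, the phage T7 gene 10 ribosome binding site, an N-terminal His6 tag, and a T7 terminator. The plasmid-borne lacI gene supplies repressor, so transcription by T7 RNA polymerase stays repressed until IPTG is added in a suitable host. Between the tag and the terminator sits the modification that defines the vector, a ccdB cassette encoding the gyrase-poisoning CcdB toxin. Replacing ccdB with a gene of interest during cloning places that gene in frame behind the His6 tag. Any uncut or unrecombined parental vector kills standard E. coli cloning strains, which gives essentially background-free selection of recombinants. For the same reason, the unmodified plasmid must be maintained in a ccdB-tolerant strain, here DB3.1.

The annotation also detects a second short His-tag-like stretch and a small fragment of a T7 gene 10-derived sequence downstream of ccdB, but the record describes only the N-terminal His6 as a fusion tag. The two sequence records, which differ by four nucleotides in length, yield the same feature set.
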