Addgene plasmid #43974: pCoofy1
Purpose: (Empty Backbone)
Depositing lab: Sabine Suppmann. Depositing organization: Max Planck Institute of Biochemistry. Publication: A new method to customize protein expression vectors for fast, efficient and background free parallel cloning. Scholz J, Besir H, Strasser C, Suppmann S. BMC Biotechnol. 2013 Feb 14;13(1):12. 10.1186/1472-6750-13-12 PubMed 23410102.
Backbone
  Vector backbone: pET, pETM14
  Backbone manufacturer: Novagen, EMBL
  Backbone size (bp): 5737
  Modifications to backbone: Insertion of Llp-ccdB
  Vector type: Bacterial Expression
  Promoter: T7
  Tag / fusion protein: His6 (N terminal on backbone)
Growth in bacteria
  Bacterial resistance: Kanamycin, 50 μg/mL
  Growth temperature: 37°C
  Growth strain: DB3.1
  Growth instructions: ccdB Survival cells are NOT suitable for the unmodified plasmid containing the ccdB gene. The plasmid is provided in the recommended DB3.1 strain.
  Copy number: Low Copy
Gene/Insert
  Cloning method: Ligation Independent Cloning
  Sequencing primers: 5′ 5' TAATACGACTCACTATAGGG 3'; 3′ 5' GCTAGTTATTGCTCAGCGG 3'
Resource information
  A portion of this plasmid was derived from a plasmid made by: EMBL
Terms and licenses: Academic/Nonprofit Terms; Industry Terms: Not Available to Industry
Depositor comments: Test each preparation of the plasmid by transforming it into non-resistant cells (ex. DH5a) to ensure negative selection by ccdB kills all the transformed cells as expected.
How to cite: pCoofy1 was a gift from Sabine Suppmann (Addgene plasmid # 43974 ; http://n2t.net/addgene:43974 ; RRID:Addgene_43974)
