>Addgene plasmid #43974 | pCoofy1 | addgene partial sequence | sequence record 62727 | pBRrevBam 5'-GGTGATGTCGGCGATATAGG-3'
GCCGGCCACGATGCGTCCGGCGTAGAGGATCGAGATCTCGATCCCGCGAAATTAATACGACTCACTATAG
GGGAATTGTGAGCGGATAACAATTCCCCTCTAGAAATAATTTTGTTTAACTTTAAGAAGGAGATATACCA
TGAAACATCACCATCACCATCACTCCGCGGGTCTGGAAGTTCTGTTCCAGGGGCCCATGGACTAATGAGG
TACCGGATCCGAATTCGAGCTCCGTCGACAAGCTTGATATCGAATTCCTGCAGCCCAAACTGCAGTTGAC
AACATAAAAACTTTGTGTTATACTTGTAACGTAAGGAGGTAATGATTCAGTTTAAGGTTTACACCTATAA
AAGAGAGAGCCGTTATCGTCTGTTTGTGGATGTACAGAGTGATATTATTGACACGCCCGGGCGACGGATG
GTGATCCCCCTGGCCAGTGCACGTCTGCTGTCAGATAAAGTCTCCCGTGAACTTTACCCGGTGGTGCATA
TCGGGGATGAAAGCTGGCGCATGATGACCACCGATATGGCCAGTGTGCCGGTCTCCGTTATCGGGGAAGA
AGTGGCTGATCTCAGCCACCGCGAAAATGACATCAAAAACGCCATTAACCTGATGTTCTGGGGAATATAA
GCTTGCGGCCGCACTCGAGCACCACCACCACCACCACTGAGATCCGGCTGCTAACAAAGCCCGAAAGGAA
GCTGAGTTGGCTGCTGCCACCGCTGAGCAATAACTAGCATAACCCCTTGGGGCCTCTAAACGGGTCTTGA
GGGGTTTTTTGCTGAAAGGAGGAACTATATCCGGATTGGCGAATGGG
[46 nt withheld, positions 818-863]
